Addgene plasmid #238574: NanoBRET Assay Vector, BiBRET CRAF-BRAF
Depositing lab: Promega Corporation.
Backbone
  Vector backbone: pFC221K HaloTag(R) CMV-Blast BiBRET Vector and pFN224C NanoLuc(R) CMV-Neo BiBRET-Balanced Vector
  Vector type: Mammalian Expression
  Selectable markers: Blasticidin
Growth in bacteria
  Bacterial resistance: Kanamycin, 50 μg/mL
  Growth temperature: 37°C
  Growth strain: DH5alpha
  Copy number: High Copy
Gene/Insert 1
  Gene/Insert name: CRAF
  Species: H. sapiens (human)
  Mutation: None
  Entrez Gene: RAF1 (a.k.a. CMD1NN, CRAF, NS5, Raf-1, c-Raf)
  Promoter: CMV
  Tag / fusion protein: NanoLuc (R) (N terminal on backbone)
  Cloning method: Other
Gene/Insert 2
  Gene/Insert name: BRAF
  Species: H. sapiens (human)
  Entrez Gene: BRAF (a.k.a. B-RAF1, B-raf, BRAF-1, BRAF1, NS7, RAFB1)
  Tag / fusion protein: HaloTag (R) (C terminal on backbone)
How to cite: NanoBRET Assay Vector, BiBRET CRAF-BRAF was a gift from Promega Corporation (Addgene plasmid # 238574 ; http://n2t.net/addgene:238574 ; RRID:Addgene_238574)
