[The description below was written by a language model from this plasmid's Addgene catalogue record and pLannotate feature annotations shown in this document.]
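Description:
NanoBRET Assay Vector, BiBRET CRAF-BRAF is a mammalian expression plasmid of about 10 kb that co-expresses both partners of a bioluminescence resonance energy transfer (BRET) pair from one molecule. It was assembled from HaloTag CMV-Blast and NanoLuc CMV-Neo BiBRET backbones. In bacteria it replicates from a high-copy ColE1/pUC-type origin and is selected with kanamycin through an EM7-driven neo (nptII) gene, which is preceded by a single annotated loxP site. Mammalian cells can be selected with blasticidin, using a BSD cassette with the SV40 early promoter and a synthetic poly(A) signal.

The payload is arranged as two divergent transcription units around a central CMV enhancer. In one direction, the CMV enhancer/promoter, a chimeric intron and a T7 promoter precede human RAF1 (CRAF), followed by a TEV protease site and HaloTag, ending at an SV40 poly(A) signal. In the opposite direction, a minimal CMV-type promoter fragment (annotated as part of a tight TRE promoter) and an SP6 promoter precede human BRAF, followed by NanoLuc and a second SV40 poly(A) signal.

This layout disagrees with the catalogue fields, which list NanoLuc as an N-terminal tag on CRAF and HaloTag as a C-terminal tag on BRAF. The sequenced record instead indicates CRAF-HaloTag and BRAF-NanoLuc, both C-terminal fusions, so the tag assignment should be checked against the sequence.

In either arrangement, NanoLuc acts as the luminescent donor and HaloTag, once labelled with a fluorescent chloroalkane ligand, as the acceptor. Energy transfer therefore reports CRAF–BRAF proximity, and the construct is suited to monitoring RAF heterodimerisation in live cells.
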