Features (pLannotate 1.2.2; 23 found; start..end, strand, type, name):
     61..182     -  polyA_signal   SV40 poly(A) signal: SV40 polyadenylation signal
    205..273     -  CDS            large T antigen (fragment): large T antigen from SV40 (simian virus 40)
    297..330     +  protein_bind   loxP: Cre-mediated recombination occurs in the 8-bp core sequence (GCATACAT). Cre recombinase
    340..387     +  promoter       EM7 promoter: synthetic bacterial promoter&nbsp
    419..1210    +  CDS            neo: KKA2_KLEPN - Also known as kan, nptII. Experimental evidence at protein level: Swiss-Prot protein existence level 1. Resistance to kanamycin, neomycin, paromomycin, ribostamycin, butirosin and gentamicin B. From Klebsiella pneumoniae.
   1371..1959    -  rep_origin     ori: high-copy-number ColE1/pMB1/pBR322/pUC origin of replication
   2085..2133    -  polyA_signal   poly(A) signal: synthetic polyadenylation signal
   2157..2555    -  CDS            BSD: blasticidin S deaminase; Aspergillus terreus BSD; confers resistance to blasticidin
   2586..2943    -  promoter       SV40 promoter: SV40 enhancer and early promoter
   3022..3103    -  polyA_signal   SV40 poly(A) signal: SV40 polyadenylation signal
   3126..3209    -  CDS            large T antigen (fragment): large T antigen from SV40 (simian virus 40)
   3280..3792    -  CDS            Nluc: NanoLuc® luciferase human codon-optimized
   3814..6111    -  CDS            BRAF (sequence withheld): BRAF_HUMAN - Also known as BRAF1, RAFB1. Experimental evidence at protein level: Swiss-Prot protein existence level 1. Protein kinase involved in the transduction of mitogenic signals from the cell membrane to the nucleus (Probable). Phosphorylates MAP2K1, and thereby activates the MAP kinase signal transduction pathway (PubMed:21441910, PubMed:29433126). May play a role in the postsynaptic responses of hippocampal neurons (PubMed:1508179). From Homo sapiens (Human).
   6146..6164    -  promoter       SP6 promoter: promoter for bacteriophage SP6 RNA polymerase
   6166..6212    -  promoter       tight TRE promoter (fragment): Tet-responsive promoter PTight, consisting of seven tet operator sequences followed by the minimal CMV promoter
   6222..6587    +  enhancer       CMV enhancer: human cytomegalovirus immediate early enhancer
   6589..6788    +  promoter       CMV promoter: human cytomegalovirus (CMV) immediate early promoter
   6927..7059    +  intron         chimeric intron: chimera between introns from human β-globin and immunoglobulin heavy chain genes
   7103..7121    +  promoter       T7 promoter: promoter for bacteriophage T7 RNA polymerase
   7135..9078    +  CDS            RAF1 (sequence withheld): RAF1_HUMAN - Also known as RAF. Experimental evidence at protein level: Swiss-Prot protein existence level 1. Serine/threonine-protein kinase that acts as a regulatory link between the membrane-associated Ras GTPases and the MAPK/ERK cascade, and this critical regulatory link functions as a switch determining cell fate decisions including proliferation, differentiation, apoptosis, survival and oncogenic transformation. RAF1 activation initiates a mitogen-activated protein kinase (MAPK) cascade that comprises a sequential phosphorylation of the dual-specific MAPK kinases (MAP2K1/MEK1 and MAP2K2
   9100..9120    +  CDS            TEV site: tobacco etch virus (TEV) protease recognition and cleavage site
   9136..10019   +  CDS            HaloTag® (fragment): modified bacterial dehalogenase that forms covalent bonds with chloroalkane derivatives
  10030..12      +  misc_feature   MCS (fragment) (across the origin): pUC18/19 multiple cloning site
>Addgene plasmid #238574 | NanoBRET Assay Vector, BiBRET CRAF-BRAF | addgene full sequence | sequence record 479884 | Addgene NGS Result
GGCATGCAAGCTGATTTGGCTGCTGCCACCGCTGAGCAAGGCCGCTTCGAGCAGACATGATAAGATACAT
TGATGAGTTTGGACAAACCACAACTAGAATGCAGTGAAAAAAATGCTTTATTTGTGAAATTTGTGATGCT
ATTGCTTTATTTGTAACCATTATAAGCTGCAATAAACAAGTTAACAACAACAATTGCATTCATTTTATGT
TTCAGGTTCAGGGGGAGATGTGGGAGGTTTTTTTAAGCAAGTAAAACCTCTACAAATGTGGTAAAATCTT
AATTAAGAATTCTAATATAACTTCGTATAGCATACATTATACGAAGTTATGGATCCACTGTTGACAATTA
ATCATCGGCATAGTATATCGGCATAGTATAATACGACAAGGTGAGGAACTAAACCCAGGAGGCAGATCAT
GATTGAACAAGATGGATTGCACGCAGGTTCTCCGGCCGCTTGGGTGGAGAGGCTATTCGGCTATGACTGG
GCACAACAGACAATCGGCTGCTCTGATGCCGCCGTGTTCCGGCTGTCAGCGCAGGGGCGCCCGGTTCTTT
TTGTCAAGACCGACCTGTCCGGTGCCCTGAATGAACTGCAGGACGAGGCAGCGCGGCTATCGTGGCTGGC
CACGACGGGCGTTCCTTGCGCAGCTGTGCTCGACGTTGTCACTGAAGCGGGAAGGGACTGGCTGCTATTG
GGCGAAGTGCCGGGGCAGGATCTCCTGTCATCTCACCTTGCTCCTGCCGAGAAAGTATCCATCATGGCTG
ATGCAATGCGGCGGCTGCATACGCTTGATCCGGCTACCTGCCCATTCGACCACCAAGCGAAACATCGCAT
CGAGCGAGCACGTACTCGGATGGAAGCCGGTCTTGTCGATCAGGATGATCTGGACGAAGAGCATCAGGGG
CTCGCGCCAGCCGAACTGTTCGCCAGGCTCAAGGCGCGCATGCCCGACGGCGAGGATCTCGTCGTGACCC
ATGGCGATGCCTGCTTGCCGAATATCATGGTGGAAAATGGCCGCTTTTCTGGATTCATCGACTGTGGCCG
GCTGGGTGTGGCGGACCGCTATCAGGACATAGCGTTGGCTACCCGTGATATTGCTGAAGAGCTTGGCGGC
GAATGGGCTGACCGCTTCCTCGTGCTTTACGGTATCGCCGCTCCCGATTCGCAGCGCATCGCCTTCTATC
GCCTTCTTGACGAGTTCTTCTGATTCGAAATGACCGACCAAGCGACGCCCAACCGGTATCAGCTCACTCA
AAGGCGGTAATACGGTTATCCACAGAATCAGGGGATAACGCAGGAAAGAACATGTGAGCAAAAGGCCAGC
AAAAGGCCAGGAACCGTAAAAAGGCCGCGTTGCTGGCGTTTTTCCATAGGCTCCGCCCCCCTGACGAGCA
TCACAAAAATCGACGCTCAAGTCAGAGGTGGCGAAACCCGACAGGACTATAAAGATACCAGGCGTTTCCC
CCTGGAAGCTCCCTCGTGCGCTCTCCTGTTCCGACCCTGCCGCTTACCGGATACCTGTCCGCCTTTCTCC
CTTCGGGAAGCGTGGCGCTTTCTCATAGCTCACGCTGTAGGTATCTCAGTTCGGTGTAGGTCGTTCGCTC
CAAGCTGGGCTGTGTGCACGAACCCCCCGTTCAGCCCGACCGCTGCGCCTTATCCGGTAACTATCGTCTT
GAGTCCAACCCGGTAAGACACGACTTATCGCCACTGGCAGCAGCCACTGGTAACAGGATTAGCAGAGCGA
GGTATGTAGGCGGTGCTACAGAGTTCTTGAAGTGGTGGCCTAACTACGGCTACACTAGAAGGACAGTATT
TGGTATCTGCGCTCTGCTGAAGCCAGTTACCTTCGGAAAAAGAGTTGGTAGCTCTTGATCCGGCAAACAA
ACCACCGCTGGTAGCGGTGGTTTTTTTGTTTGCAAGCAGCAGATTACGCGCAGAAAAAAAGGATTTCAAG
AAGATCCTTTGATCTTTTCTACGGGGTCTGACGCTCAGTGGAACGAAAACTCACGTTAAGGGATTTTGGT
CATGAGATTATCAAAAAGGATCTTCACCTAGATCCTTTTATAGTCCGGAATCGTCACACAAAAAACCAAC
ACACAGATGTAATGAAAATAAAGATATTTTATTGCGGCCATCGTGATGGCTAGAGTTTAGCCCTCCCACA
CATAACCAGAGGGCAGCAATTCACGAATCCCAACTGCCGTCGGCTGTCCATCACTGTCCTTCACTATGGC
TTTGATCCCAGGATGCAGATCGAGAAGCACCTGTCGGCACCGTCCGCAGGGGCTCAAGATGCCCCTGTTC
TCATTTCCGATCGCGACGATACAAGTCAGGTTGCCAGCTGCCGCAGCAGCAGCAGTGCCCAGCACCACGA
GTTCTGCACAAGGTCCCCCAGTAAAATGATATACATTGACACCAGTGAAGATGCGGCCGTCGCTAGAGAG
AGCTGCGCTGGCGACGCTGTAGTCTTCAGAGATGGGGATGCTGTTGATTGTAGCCGTTGCTCTTTCAATG
AGGGTGGATTCTTCTTGAGACAAAGGCTTGGCCATGGTGGCGCTAGTGTCAGAAGAATCGAGCTTTTTGC
AAAAGCCTAGGCCTCCAAAAAAGCCTCCTCACTACTTCTGGAATAGCTCAGAGGCCGAGGCGGCCTCGGC
CTCTGCATAAATAAAAAAAATTAGTCAGCCATGGGGCGGAGAATGGGCGGAACTGGGCGGAGTTAGGGGC
GGGATGGGCGGAGTTAGGGGCGGGACTATGGTTGCTGACTAATTGAGATGCATGCTTTGCATACTTCTGC
CTGCTGGGGAGCCTGGGGACTTTCCACACCTGGTTGCTGACTAATTGAGATGCATGCTTTGCATACTTCT
GCCTGCTGGGGAGCCTGGGGACTTTCCACACCCTAACTGACACACATTCCACAGCTGGTTCTTTCCGCCT
CAGAAGGTACCTAACCAAGTTCCTCTTTCAGAGGTTATTTCAGGCCATGGTGCTGCGCAAGACGCGTTAA
TTAAGACGTCGGCAGTGAAAAAAATGCTTTATTTGTGAAATTTGTGATGCTATTGCTTTATTTGTAACCA
TTATAAGCTGCAATAAACAAGTTAACAACAACAATTGCATTCATTTTATGTTTCAGGTTCAGGGGGAGGT
GTGGGAGGTTTTTTAAAGCAAGTAAAACCTCTACAAATGTGGTATGGCTGATTATGATCCGCGGCCGCAA
TACGTCGACGTTATCAGCTGACTTCGTACGAGAGCCTAGGTGTTTCTAGAGTCGCGGCCTTACGCCAGAA
TGCGTTCGCACAGCCGCCAGCCGGTCACTCCGTTGATGGTTACTCGGAACAGCAGGGAGCCGTCGGGGTT
GATCAGGCGCTCGTCGATAATTTTGTTGCCGTTCCACAGGGTCCCTGTTACAGTGATCTTTTTGCCGTCG
AACACGGCGATGCCTTCATACGGCCGTCCGAAATAGTCGATCATGTTCGGCGTAACCCCGTCGATTACCA
GTGTGCCATAGTGCAGGATCACCTTAAAGTGATGATCATCCACAGGGTACACCACCTTAAAAATTTTTTC
GATCTGGCCCATTTGGTCGCCGCTCAGACCTTCATACGGGATGATGACATGGATGTCGATCTTCAGCCCA
TTTTCACCGCTCAGGACAATCCTTTGGATCGGAGTTACGGACACCCCGAGATTCTGAAACAAACTGGACA
CACCTCCCTGTTCAAGGACTTGGTCCAGGTTGTAGCCGGCTGTCTGTCGCCAGTCCCCAACGAAATCTTC
GAGTGTGAAGACGCCGCTCGAGCCGAGAGA
[2301 nt withheld, positions 3811-6111]
GGCGATCGCTGCAAAAAGAACAAGTAGCTTGTATTCTATAGTGTCACCTAAATGGGCGATCTGACGGTTC
ACTAAACCAGCTCTGCTGATATAGGCCTCCCTGGCGCGCCACTAGTTATTAATAGTAATCAATTACGGGG
TCATTAGTTCATAGCCCATATATGGAGTTCCGCGTTACATAACTTACGGTAAATGGCCCGCCTGGCTGAC
CGCCCAACGACCCCCGCCCATTGACGTCAATAATGACGTATGTTCCCATAGTAACGCCAATAGGGACTTT
CCATTGACGTCAATGGGTGGAGTATTTACGGTAAACTGCCCACTTGGCAGTACATCAAGTGTATCATATG
CCAAGTCCGCCCCCTATTGACGTCAATGACGGTAAATGGCCCGCCTGGCATTATGCCCAGTACATGACCT
TACGGGACTTTCCTACTTGGCAGTACATCTACGTATTAGTCATCGCTATTACCATGGTGATGCGGTTTTG
GCAGTACACCAATGGGCGTGGATAGCGGTTTGACTCACGGGGATTTCCAAGTCTCCACCCCATTGACGTC
AATGGGAGTTTGTTTTGGCACCAAAATCAACGGGACTTTCCAAAATGTCGTAATAACCCCGCCCCGTTGA
CGCAAATGGGCGGTAGGCGTGTACGGTGGGAGGTCTATATAAGCAGAGCTGGTTTAGTGAACCGTCAGAT
CACTAGAAGCTTTATTGCGGTAGTTTATCACAGTTAAATTGCTAACGCAGTCAGTGCTTCTGACACAACA
GTCTCGAACTTAAGCTGCAGAAGTTGGTCGTGAGGCACTGGGCAGGTAAGTATCAAGGTTACAAGACAGG
TTTAAGGAGACCAATAGAAACTGGGCTTGTCGAGACAGAGAAGACTCTTGCGTTTCTGATAGGCACCTAT
TGGTCTTACTGACATCCACTTTGCCTTTCTCTCCACAGGTGTCCACTCCCAGTTCAATTACAGCTCTTAA
GGCTAGAGTATTAATACGACTCACTATAGGGCTAGCGATCGCC
[1947 nt withheld, positions 7135-9081]
TCTCTCGAGCCAACCACTGAGGATCTGTACTTTCAGAGCGATAACGATGGATCCGAAATCGGTACTGGCT
TTCCATTCGACCCCCATTATGTGGAAGTCCTGGGCGAGCGCATGCACTACGTCGATGTTGGTCCGCGCGA
TGGCACCCCTGTGCTGTTCCTGCACGGTAACCCGACCTCCTCCTACGTGTGGCGCAACATCATCCCGCAT
GTTGCACCGACCCATCGCTGCATTGCTCCAGACCTGATCGGTATGGGCAAATCCGACAAACCAGACCTGG
GTTATTTCTTCGACGACCACGTCCGCTTCATGGATGCCTTCATCGAAGCCCTGGGTCTGGAAGAGGTCGT
CCTGGTCATTCACGACTGGGGCTCCGCTCTGGGTTTCCACTGGGCCAAGCGCAATCCAGAGCGCGTCAAA
GGTATTGCATTTATGGAGTTCATCCGCCCTATCCCGACCTGGGACGAATGGCCAGAATTTGCCCGCGAGA
CCTTCCAGGCCTTCCGCACCACCGACGTCGGCCGCAAGCTGATCATCGATCAGAACGTTTTTATCGAGGG
TACGCTGCCGATGGGTGTCGTCCGCCCGCTGACTGAAGTCGAGATGGACCATTACCGCGAGCCGTTCCTG
AATCCTGTTGACCGCGAGCCACTGTGGCGCTTCCCAAACGAGCTGCCAATCGCCGGTGAGCCAGCGAACA
TCGTCGCGCTGGTCGAAGAATACATGGACTGGCTGCACCAGTCCCCTGTCCCGAAGCTGCTGTTCTGGGG
CACCCCAGGCGTTCTGATCCCACCGGCCGAAGCCGCTCGCCTGGCCAAAAGCCTGCCTAACTGCAAGGCT
GTGGACATCGGCCCGGGTCTGAATCTGCTGCAAGAAGACAACCCGGACCTGATCGGCAGCGAGATCGCGC
GCTGGCTGTCTACTCTGGAGATTTCCGGTTAATAGAATTCTAGAGTCGACCTGCA
